>Addgene plasmid #73672 | pRK5-HA-Sestrin2-L261A | depositor partial sequence | sequence record 136456 | insert
ATGATCGTGGCGGACTCCGAGTGCCGCGCAGAGCTCAAGGACTACCTGCGGTTCGCCCCGGGCGGCGTCG
GCGACTCGGGCCCCGGAGAGGAGCAGAGGGAGAGCCGGGCTCGGCGAGGCCCTCGAGGGCCCAGCGCCTT
CATCCCCGTGGAGGAGGTCCTTCGGGAGGGGGCTGAGAGCCTCGAGCAGCACCTGGGGCTGGAGGCACTG
ATGTCCTCTGGGCGAGTAGACAACCTGGCAGTGGTGATGGGCCTGCACCCTGACTACTTTACCAGCTTCT
GGCGCCTGCACTACCTGCTGCTGCACACGGATGGTCCCTTGGCCAGCTCCTGGCGCCACTACATTGCCAT
CATGGCTGCCGCCCGCCATCAGTGTTCTTACCTGGTAGGCTCCCACATGGCCGAGTTTCTGCAGACTGGT
GGTGACCCTGAGTGGCTGCTGGGCCTCCACCGGGCCCCCGAGAAGCTGCGCAAACTCAGCGAGATCAACA
AGTTGCTGGCGCATCGGCCATGGCTCATCACCAAGGAACACATCCAGGCCTTGCTGAAGACCGGCGAGCA
CACTTGGTCCCTGGCCGAGCTCATTCAGGCTCTGGTCCTGCTCACCCACTGCCACTCGCTCTCCTCCTTC
GTGTTTGGCTGTGGCATCCTCCCTGAGGGGGATGCAGATGGCAGCCCTGCCCCCCAGGCACCTACACCCC
CTAGTGAACAGAGCAGCCCCCCAAGCAGGGACCCGTTGAACAACTCTGGGGGCTTTGAGTCTGCCCGCGA
CGTGGAGGCGGCGATGGAGCGCATGCAGCAGCTGCAGGAGAGCCTGCTGCGGGATGAGGGGACGTCCCAG
GAGGAGATGGAGAGCCGCTTTGAGCTGGAGAAGTCAGAGAGCCTGCTGGTGACCCCCTCAGCTGACATCC
TGGAGCCCTCTCCACACCCAGACATGCTGTGCTTTGTGGAAGACCCTACTTTCGGATATGAGGACTTCAC
TCGGAGAGGGGCTCAGGCACCCCCTACCTTCCGGGCCCAGGATTATACCTGGGAAGACCATGGCTACTCG
CTGATCCAGCGGCTTTACCCTGAGGGTGGGCAGCTGCTGGATGAGAAGTTCCAGGCAGCCTATAGCCTCA
CCTACAATACCATCGCCATGCACAGTGGTGTGGACACCTCCGTGCTCCGCAGGGCCATCTGGAACTATAT
CCACTGCGTCTTTGGCATCAGATATGATGACTATGATTATGGGGAGGTGAACCAGCTCCTGGAGCGGAAC
CTCAAGGTCTATATCAAGACAGTGGCCTGCTACCCAGAGAAGACCACCCGAAGAATGTACAACCTCTTCT
GGAGGCACTTCCGCCACTCAGAGAAGGTCCACGTGAACTTGCTGCTCCTGGAGGCGCGCATGCAAGCCGC
TCTGCTGTACGCCCTCCGTGCCATCACCCGCTACATGACCTGA
