>Addgene plasmid #73672 | pRK5-HA-Sestrin2-L261A | addgene partial sequence | sequence record 140928 | SP6 5'-ATTTAGGTGACACTATAG-3'
TCCCAGGTCCAACTGCACCTCGGTTCTATCGATTGAATTCCCGAACCGACAGTCGGTCTCTTCACCAAGG
CCATTCGCGCCACCATGGGCTACCCCTATGATGTGCCTGACTACGCAGATCTCAATGGTGGTGGTGGTGG
GTCGACGATGATCGTGGCGGACTCCGAGTGCCGCGCAGAGCTCAAGGACTACCTGCGGTTCGCCCCGGGC
GGCGTCGGCGACTCGGGCCCCGGAGAGGAGCAGAGGGAGAGCCGGGCTCGGCGAGGCCCTCGAGGGCCCA
GCGCCTTCATCCCCGTGGAGGAGGTCCTTCGGGAGGGGGCTGAGAGCCTCGAGCAGCACCTGGGGCTGGA
GGCACTGATGTCCTCTGGGCGAGTAGACAACCTGGCAGTGGTGATGGGCCTGCACCCTGACTACTTTACC
AGCTTCTGGCGCCTGCACTACCTGCTGCTGCACACGGATGGTCCCTTGGCCAGCTCCTGGCGCCACTACA
TTGCCATCATGGCTGCCGCCCGCCATCAGTGTTCTTACCTGGTAGGCTCCCACATGGCCGAGTTTCTGCA
GACTGGTGGTGACCCTGAGTGGCTGCTGGGCCTCCACCGGGCCCCCGAGAAGCTGCGCAAACTCAGCGAG
ATCAACAAGTTGCTGGCGCATCGGCCATGGCTCATCACCAAGGAACACATCCAGGCCTTGCTGAAGACCG
GCGAGCACACTTGGTCCCTGGCCGAGCTCATTCAGGCTCTGGTCCTGCTCACCCACTGCCACTCGCTCTC
CTCCTTCGTGTTTGGCTGTGGCATCCTCCCTGAGGGGGATGCAGATGGCAGCCCTGCCCCCCAGGCACCT
ACACCCCCTAGTGAACAGAGCAGCCCCCCAAGCAGGGACCCGTTGAACAACTCTGGGGGCTTTGA
