>Addgene plasmid #73672 | pRK5-HA-Sestrin2-L261A | addgene partial sequence | sequence record 140930 | SV40pA-R 5'-GAAATTTGTGATGCTATTGC-3'
AGTTGGGCCATGGCGGCCAAGCTGGGGATCCTTACTTACTTAGCGGCCGCTCAGGTCATGTAGCGGGTGA
TGGCACGGAGGGCGTACAGCAGAGCGGCTTGCATGCGCGCCTCCAGGAGCAGCAAGTTCACGTGGACCTT
CTCTGAGTGGCGGAAGTGCCTCCAGAAGAGGTTGTACATTCTTCGGGTGGTCTTCTCTGGGTAGCAGGCC
ACTGTCTTGATATAGACCTTGAGGTTCCGCTCCAGGAGCTGGTTCACCTCCCCATAATCATAGTCATCAT
ATCTGATGCCAAAGACGCAGTGGATATAGTTCCAGATGGCCCTGCGGAGCACGGAGGTGTCCACACCACT
GTGCATGGCGATGGTATTGTAGGTGAGGCTATAGGCTGCCTGGAACTTCTCATCCAGCAGCTGCCCACCC
TCAGGGTAAAGCCGCTGGATCAGCGAGTAGCCATGGTCTTCCCAGGTATAATCCTGGGCCCGGAAGGTAG
GGGGTGCCTGAGCCCCTCTCCGAGTGAAGTCCTCATATCCGAAAGTAGGGTCTTCCACAAAGCACAGCAT
GTCTGGGTGTGGAGAGGGCTCCAGGATGTCAGCTGAGGGGGTCACCAGCAGGCTCTCTGACTTCTCCAGC
TCAAAGCGGCTCTCCATCTCCTCCTGGGACGTCCCCTCATCCCGCAGCAGGCTCTCCTGCAGCTGCTGCA
TGCGCTCCATCGCCGCCTCCACGTCGCGGGCAGACTCAAAGCCCCCAGAGTTGTTCAACGGGTCCCTGCT
TGGGGGGCTGCTCTGTTCACTAGGGGGTGTAGGTGCCTGGGGGGCA
