[The description below was written by a language model from this plasmid's Addgene catalogue record.]
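Description:
pRK5-HA-Sestrin2-L261A is a mammalian expression plasmid built on the pRK5 backbone (about 4.7 kb without insert, roughly 6.1 kb in total) for overexpressing a point mutant of human Sestrin2. It is propagated in E. coli under ampicillin selection. The record lists the copy number as unknown, and it names neither an origin of replication nor a mammalian selection marker. No feature table is provided, so other backbone elements cannot be described here.

The payload is the 1,443 bp coding sequence of human SESN2 (also known as HI95, SES2 or SEST2), cloned between SalI and NotI sites, both of which are retained. Expression is driven by the CMV promoter, a strong constitutive promoter in most mammalian cell lines. An HA epitope tag supplied by the backbone is fused to the N terminus, so the protein can be detected or immunoprecipitated with anti-HA antibodies. The insert carries the L261A substitution, which changes leucine 261 to alanine.

The stated purpose is simply overexpression. The associated publication identifies Sestrin2 as a leucine sensor for the mTORC1 pathway, which suggests the mutant was made to probe the role of residue 261 in that function, probably alongside wild-type Sestrin2. However, the record does not state the mutation's functional consequence.
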