Addgene plasmid #73672: pRK5-HA-Sestrin2-L261A
Purpose: overexpression
Depositing lab: David Sabatini. Depositing organization: Whitehead Institute for Biomedical Research. Publication: Sestrin2 is a leucine sensor for the mTORC1 pathway. Wolfson RL, Chantranupong L, Saxton RA, Shen K, Scaria SM, Cantor JR, Sabatini DM. Science. 2016 Jan 1;351(6268):43-8. doi: 10.1126/science.aab2674. Epub 2015 Oct 8. PubMed 26449471.
Backbone
  Vector backbone: pRK5
  Backbone size w/o insert (bp): 4661
  Total vector size (bp): 6104
  Vector type: Mammalian Expression
Growth in bacteria
  Bacterial resistance: Ampicillin, 100 μg/mL
  Growth temperature: 37°C
  Growth strain: DH5alpha
  Copy number: Unknown
Gene/Insert
  Gene/Insert name: Sesn2
  Species: H. sapiens (human)
  Insert size (bp): 1443
  Mutation: L261A changed Leucine 261 to Alanine
  GenBank ID: NM_031459.4 CDS
  Entrez Gene: SESN2 (a.k.a. HI95, SES2, SEST2)
  Promoter: CMV
  Tag / fusion protein: HA (N terminal on backbone)
  Cloning method: Restriction Enzyme; 5′ cloning site Sal1 (not destroyed); 3′ cloning site Not1 (not destroyed)
  Sequencing primers: 5′ ATT TAG GTG ACA CTA TAG; 3′ TGT AAC CAT TAT AAG CTG
Terms and licenses: Academic/Nonprofit Terms; Industry Terms: Not Available to Industry
How to cite: pRK5-HA-Sestrin2-L261A was a gift from David Sabatini (Addgene plasmid # 73672 ; http://n2t.net/addgene:73672 ; RRID:Addgene_73672)
